>Addgene plasmid #27959 | pUT1755-HQ858877 | depositor full sequence | sequence record 13233 | Author sequence
CAAATAATGATTTTATTTTGACTGATAGTGACCTGTTCGTTGCAACAAATTGATGAGCAATGCTTTTTTA
TAATGCCAACTTTGTACAAAAAAGCAGGCTCCGCGGCCGCCTTGTTTAACTTTAAGAAGGAGCCCTTCAC
CATGGCGGCGGAGGCCGGCAGCGCGGCCGCCGGCGCCGCCTACGAGGAGGAGCGCCGGAAGCGGGTCCTC
GAGAACCTCAAGCACCTCGAGGATCTGGGCATAAAGAAGATGTCCAAGAGCTTGCTGGAGGCGGCGAGAT
TGCAGAAGAGCACTCGTGCCAGCCCCAAGCCGCGGAAGAAGTTTGAGGTTGGGGCCACTGAAGTGAGGCG
TTCATCGAGGGCGCGCAACTCGGTTTCGTACAAAGAGAATTTTGATGAACTCAACAGTTTTCTATGCCGT
AGAAGGGGCAGTAGGATTAGGAGCACAGAGCAGGGGAGGGATTACACCGGAAGAGTTGCCTCTTATGAAC
AGCAACAACGTGCTTTCAAAAAAGCTGAGAGACTTCAAAATAGTCTAGACCCTGAGAACCCGTCGTTTGT
TAAGACCATGGTTCGATCACATGTGTCCAGCTGCTTTTGGCTTGGTCTTCGAACTAGATTCTGCAAATTG
CATCTGCCTCCCAAAGAGTATAAGATGGTCTTGGAGGATGAAGAGGGTGGTGAATTTGATTCTGTCTACA
TTGGGAACCGTACAGGCCTAAGTGGTGGATGGAGAGGTTTTGCGATGCACCACAACTTGGAAGATGGTGA
TTCATTGGTCTTTGAATTGGCTGAACCAGACAGATTTAAGATCTACATCATAAAAGCTGTTGATGAGGAT
GCAAATGAGTCTGAGCCTGCTGATGAGGAAGCTATTGGGGACAAGGACACCAGTACAGAGGATGCAGCTG
AGCAGGATGACTCACCTAATGCTGAACCTTTAAAAGGAACTAAGAGGAGAAAACTCCGTGGACGCCGGAA
GGGTGGGCGCGCCGACCCAGCTTTCTTGTACAAAGTTGGCATTATAAGAAAGCATTGCTTATCAATTTGT
TGCAACGAACAGGTCACTATCAGTCAAAATAAAATCATTATTTGCCATCCAGCTGATATCCCCTATAGTG
AGTCGTATTACATGGTCATAGCTGTTTCCTGGCAGCTCTGGCCCGTGTCTCAAAATCTCTGATGTTACAT
TGCACAAGATAAAAATATATCATCATGAACAATAAAACTGTCTGCTTACATAAACAGTAATACAAGGGGT
GTTATGAGCCATATTCAACGGGAAACGTCGAGGCCGCGATTAAATTCCAACATGGATGCTGATTTATATG
GGTATAAATGGGCTCGCGATAATGTCGGGCAATCAGGTGCGACAATCTATCGCTTGTATGGGAAGCCCGA
TGCGCCAGAGTTGTTTCTGAAACATGGCAAAGGTAGCGTTGCCAATGATGTTACAGATGAGATGGTCAGA
CTAAACTGGCTGACGGAATTTATGCCTCTTCCGACCATCAAGCATTTTATCCGTACTCCTGATGATGCAT
GGTTACTCACCACTGCGATCCCCGGAAAAACAGCATTCCAGGTATTAGAAGAATATCCTGATTCAGGTGA
AAATATTGTTGATGCGCTGGCAGTGTTCCTGCGCCGGTTGCATTCGATTCCTGTTTGTAATTGTCCTTTT
AACAGCGATCGCGTATTTCGTCTCGCTCAGGCGCAATCACGAATGAATAACGGTTTGGTTGATGCGAGTG
ATTTTGATGACGAGCGTAATGGCTGGCCTGTTGAACAAGTCTGGAAAGAAATGCATAAACTTTTGCCATT
CTCACCGGATTCAGTCGTCACTCATGGTGATTTCTCACTTGATAACCTTATTTTTGACGAGGGGAAATTA
ATAGGTTGTATTGATGTTGGACGAGTCGGAATCGCAGACCGATACCAGGATCTTGCCATCCTATGGAACT
GCCTCGGTGAGTTTTCTCCTTCATTACAGAAACGGCTTTTTCAAAAATATGGTATTGATAATCCTGATAT
GAATAAATTGCAGTTTCATTTGATGCTCGATGAGTTTTTCTAATCAGAATTGGTTAATTGGTTGTAACAC
TGGCAGAGCATTACGCTGACTTGACGGGACGGCGCAAGCTCATGACCAAAATCCCTTAACGTGAGTTACG
CGTCGTTCCACTGAGCGTCAGACCCCGTAGAAAAGATCAAAGGATCTTCTTGAGATCCTTTTTTTCTGCG
CGTAATCTGCTGCTTGCAAACAAAAAAACCACCGCTACCAGCGGTGGTTTGTTTGCCGGATCAAGAGCTA
CCAACTCTTTTTCCGAAGGTAACTGGCTTCAGCAGAGCGCAGATACCAAATACTGTCCTTCTAGTGTAGC
CGTAGTTAGGCCACCACTTCAAGAACTCTGTAGCACCGCCTACATACCTCGCTCTGCTAATCCTGTTACC
AGTGGCTGCTGCCAGTGGCGATAAGTCGTGTCTTACCGGGTTGGACTCAAGACGATAGTTACCGGATAAG
GCGCAGCGGTCGGGCTGAACGGGGGGTTCGTGCACACAGCCCAGCTTGGAGCGAACGACCTACACCGAAC
TGAGATACCTACAGCGTGAGCATTGAGAAAGCGCCACGCTTCCCGAAGGGAGAAAGGCGGACAGGTATCC
GGTAAGCGGCAGGGTCGGAACAGGAGAGCGCACGAGGGAGCTTCCAGGGGGAAACGCCTGGTATCTTTAT
AGTCCTGTCGGGTTTCGCCACCTCTGACTTGAGCGTCGATTTTTGTGATGCTCGTCAGGGGGGCGGAGCC
TATGGAAAAACGCCAGCAACGCGGCCTTTTTACGGTTCCTGGCCTTTTGCTGGCCTTTTGCTCACATGTT
CTTTCCTGCGTTATCCCCTGATTCTGTGGATAACCGTATTACCGCCTTTGAGTGAGCTGATACCGCTCGC
CGCAGCCGAACGACCGAGCGCAGCGAGTCAGTGAGCGAGGAAGCGGAAGAGCGCCCAATACGCAAACCGC
CTCTCCCCGCGCGTTGGCCGATTCATTAATGCAGCTGGCACGACAGGTTTCCCGACTGGAAAGCGGGCAG
TGAGCGCAACGCAATTAATACGCGTACCGCTAGCCAGGAAGAGTTTGTAGAAACGCAAAAAGGCCATCCG
TCAGGATGGCCTTCTGCTTAGTTTGATGCCTGGCAGTTTATGGCGGGCGTCCTGCCCGCCACCCTCCGGG
CCGTTGCTTCACAACGTTCAAATCCGCTCCCGGCGGATTTGTCCTACTCAGGAGAGCGTTCACCGACAAA
CAACAGATAAAACGAAAGGCCCAGTCTTCCGACTGAGCCTTTCGTTTTATTTGATGCCTGGCAGTTCCCT
ACTCTCGCGTTAACGCTAGCATGGATGTTTTCCCAGTCACGACGTTGTAAAACGACGGCCAGTCTTAAGC
TCGGGCCC
Features (pLannotate 1.2.2; 11 found; start..end, strand, type, name):
      1..100     +  protein_bind   attL1: mutant version of attL; recombination site for the Gateway® LR reaction LR Clonase™
    112..132     +  RBS            RBS: efficient ribosome binding site from bacteriophage T7 gene 10 (Olins and Rangwala, 1989)
    142..978     +  CDS            Y5814_ORYSJ: Experimental evidence at transcript level: Swiss-Prot protein existence level 2. From Oryza sativa subsp. japonica (Rice).
    995..1094    -  protein_bind   attL2: mutant version of attL; recombination site for the Gateway® LR reaction LR Clonase™
   1112..1130    -  promoter       T7 promoter: promoter for bacteriophage T7 RNA polymerase
   1264..2073    +  CDS            KanR: aminoglycoside phosphotransferase; aph(3')-Ia; confers resistance to kanamycin in bacteria or G418 (Geneticin®) in eukaryotes
   2220..2808    +  rep_origin     ori: high-copy-number ColE1/pMB1/pBR322/pUC origin of replication
   2991..3083    +  CDS            lacI (fragment): lac repressor; lacI; The lac repressor binds to the lac operator to inhibit transcription in E. coli. This inhibition can be relieved by adding lactose or isopropyl-β-D-thiogalactopyranoside (IPTG).
   3138..3165    -  terminator     rrnB T2 terminator: transcription terminator T2 from the E. coli rrnB gene
   3297..3340    +  terminator     rrnB T1 terminator: Escherichia coli rrnB; transcription terminator T1 from the E. coli rrnB gene
   3387..3423    -  CDS            lacZα (fragment): LacZα fragment of β-galactosidase; lacZ fragment
