[The description below was written by a language model from this plasmid's Addgene catalogue record and pLannotate feature annotations shown in this document.]
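Description:
pUT1755-HQ858877 is a Gateway entry clone built in the commercial pENTR/SD backbone. It carries the coding sequence of a rice (Oryza sativa) transcription factor of the ABI3/VP1 family, encoded by locus Os05g0481400 (LOC_Os05g40280.1). The plasmid is propagated in E. coli under kanamycin selection, conferred by an aph(3')-Ia aminoglycoside phosphotransferase gene, and replicates from a ColE1/pUC-type origin. The catalogue entry lists it as low copy, whereas the feature annotation describes this origin as a high-copy type. The annotated full sequence of 3,438 nt matches the stated 2,601 bp backbone plus the 837 bp insert.

The 837 bp open reading frame lies between attL1 and attL2, the recombination sites used in the LR Clonase reaction to move an insert directionally into attR-containing destination vectors. Just upstream of the ORF, inside the attL1 boundary, is the bacteriophage T7 gene 10 ribosome binding site typical of the SD version of this backbone, which allows translation in bacteria once the cassette sits in a suitable prokaryotic expression vector. The coding sequence was PCR-amplified from a full-length rice cDNA clone and deliberately lacks its stop codon, so it can be fused in frame to C-terminal tags or reporters supplied by a destination vector. The rrnB T1 and T2 terminators upstream of attL1 insulate the insert from read-through transcription. A T7 promoter lies beyond attL2, pointing back toward the insert, and small lacI and lacZα fragments are backbone remnants. The entry clone has no promoter positioned to express the ORF in the sense direction. It belongs to a collection of grass transcription factor ORFs intended for comparative regulatory genomics and serves as a source for generating expression constructs.
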