Addgene plasmid #27959: pUT1755-HQ858877
Depositing lab: John Gray & Erich Grotewold. Depositing organization: University of Toledo. Publication: GRASSIUS: a platform for comparative regulatory genomics across the grasses. Yilmaz A, Nishiyama MY Jr, Fuentes BG, Souza GM, Janies D, Gray J, Grotewold E. Plant Physiol. 2009 Jan;149(1):171-80. doi: 10.1104/pp.108.128579. Epub 2008 Nov 5. PubMed 18987217.
Backbone
  Vector backbone: pENTR/SD
  Backbone manufacturer: Invitrogen
  Backbone size w/o insert (bp): 2601
  Vector type: Entry vector
Growth in bacteria
  Bacterial resistance: Kanamycin, 50 μg/mL
  Growth temperature: 37°C
  Growth strain: DH5alpha
  Growth instructions: E. coli Top10 (Invitrogen)
  Copy number: Low Copy
Gene/Insert
  Gene/Insert name: ABIVP1 transcription factor encoded by Os05g0481400 LOC_Os05g40280.1
  Species: Oryza sativa (rice)
  Insert size (bp): 837
  GenBank ID: HQ858877
  Cloning method: Restriction Enzyme
  Sequencing primers: 5′ M13 For; 3′ M13 Rev
Terms and licenses: Academic/Nonprofit Terms; Industry Terms: Not Available to Industry
Depositor comments: This CDS was amplified using PCR from a full length cDNA template from the OSIIEa, OSIIEb, and OSJNEa thru OSJNEf full length cDNA libraries generated by the Guoliang Wang lab at Ohio State University. The PCR product omitted the stop codon. The PCR product was cloned into a Gateway pENTR/SD entry vector. Further information on this gene may be obtained at www.grassius.org using the Genbank number. (The second half of the plasmid name is the Genbank Number for the sequence of the insert)
How to cite: pUT1755-HQ858877 was a gift from John Gray & Erich Grotewold (Addgene plasmid # 27959 ; http://n2t.net/addgene:27959 ; RRID:Addgene_27959)
