>Addgene plasmid #27959 | pUT1755-HQ858877 | addgene partial sequence | sequence record 34250 | 27959 with M13pUC-fwd
ATGATTTTATTTTGACTGATAGTGACCTGTTCGTTGCAACAAATTGATGAGCAATGCTTTTTTATAATGC
CAACTTTGTACAAAAAAGCAGGCTCCGCGGCCGCCTTGTTTAACTTTAAGAAGGAGCCCTTCACCATGGC
GGCGGAGGCCGGCAGCGCGGCCGCCGGCGCCGCCTACGAGGAGGAGCGCCGGAAGCGGGTCCTCGAGAAC
CTCAAGCACCTCGAGGATCTGGGCATAAAGAAGATGTCCAAGAGCTTGCTGGAGGCGGCGAGATTGCAGA
AGAGCACTCGTGCCAGCCCCAAGCCGCGGAAGAAGTTTGAGGTTGGGGCCACTGAAGTGAGGCGTTCATC
GAGGGCGCGCAACTCGGTTTCGTACAAAGAGAATTTTGATGAACTCAACAGTTTTCTATGCCGTAGAAGG
GGCAGTAGGATTAGGAGCACAGAGCAGGGGAGGGATTACACCGGAAGAGTTGCCTCTTATGAACAGCAAC
AACGTGCTTTCAAAAAAGCTGAGAGACTTCAAAATAGTCTAGACCCTGAGAACCCGTCGTTTGTTAAGAC
CATGGTTCGATCACATGTGTCCAGCTGCTTTTGGCTTGGTCTTCGAACTAGATTCTGCAAATTGCATCTG
CCTCCCAAAGAGTATAAGATGGTCTTGGAGGATGAAGAGGGTGGTGAATTTGATTCTGTCTACATTGGGA
ACCGTACAGGCCTAAGTGGTGGATGGAGAGGTTTTGCGATGCACCACAACTTGGAAGATGGTGATTCATT
GGTCTTTGAATTGGCTGAACCAGACAGATTTAAGATCTACATCATAAAAGCTGTTGATGA
